>Addgene plasmid #154535 | pEPYC0CM0041 | depositor full sequence | sequence record 299406 | pEPYC0CM0041 sequence 2209 bps
TATTCTCAATAAACCCTTTAGGGAAATAGGCCAGGTTTTCACCGTAACACGCCACATCTTGCGAATATAT
GTGTAGAAACTGCCGGAAATCGTCGTGGTATTCACTCCAGAGTGATGAAAACGTTTCAGTTTGCTCATGG
AAAACGGTGTAACAAGGGTGAACACTATCCCATATCACCAGCTCACCGTCTTTCATTGCCATACGAAATT
CCGGATGAGCATTCATCAGGCGGGCAAGAATGTGAATAAAGGCCGGATAAAACTTGTGCTTATTTTTCTT
TACGGTCTTTAAAAAGGCCGTAATATCCAGCTGAACGGTCTGGTTATAGGTACATTGAGCAACTGACTGA
AATGCCTCAAAATGTTCTTTACGATGCCATTGGGATATATCAACGGTGGTATATCCAGTGATTTTTTTCT
CCATTTTAGCTTCCTTAGCTCCTGAAAATCTCGATAACTCAAAAAATACGCCCGGTAGTGATCTTATTTC
ATTATGGTGAAAGTTGGAACCTCTTACGTGCCCGATCAACTCGAGTGCCACCTGACGTCTAAGAAACCAT
TATTATCATGACATTAACCTATAAAAATAGGCGTATCACGAGGCAGAATTTCAGATAAAAAAAATCCTTA
GCTTTCGCTAAGGATGATTTCTGGAATTCGCGGCCGCTTCTAGAGCGATGAGTGGTCTCGGGAGGGAGGC
GTGTCGTTTTAGTGAGGCTGACGTAAGGGATGACGCACACTATATAAGGTTTTGCTATTCATTGAAAGCA
GTAGTGACTGATTTGTATATAATGTACTTGAGACCACTCATCGCGACTAGTAGCGGCCGCTGCAGTCCGG
CAAAAAAGGGCAAGGTGTCACCACCCTGCCCTTTTTCTTTAAAACCGAAAAGATTACTTCGCGTTATGCA
GGCTTCCTCGCTCACTGACTCGCTGCGCTCGGTCGTTCGGCTGCGGCGAGCGGTATCAGCTCACTCAAAG
GCGGTAATACGGTTATCCACAGAATCAGGGGATAACGCAGGAAAGAACATGTGAGCAAAAGGCCAGCAAA
AGGCCAGGAACCGTAAAAAGGCCGCGTTGCTGGCGTTTTTCCACAGGCTCCGCCCCCCTGACGAGCATCA
CAAAAATCGACGCTCAAGTCAGAGGTGGCGAAACCCGACAGGACTATAAAGATACCAGGCGTTTCCCCCT
GGAAGCTCCCTCGTGCGCTCTCCTGTTCCGACCCTGCCGCTTACCGGATACCTGTCCGCCTTTCTCCCTT
CGGGAAGCGTGGCGCTTTCTCATAGCTCACGCTGTAGGTATCTCAGTTCGGTGTAGGTCGTTCGCTCCAA
GCTGGGCTGTGTGCACGAACCCCCCGTTCAGCCCGACCGCTGCGCCTTATCCGGTAACTATCGTCTTGAG
TCCAACCCGGTAAGACACGACTTATCGCCACTGGCAGCAGCCACTGGTAACAGGATTAGCAGAGCGAGGT
ATGTAGGCGGTGCTACAGAGTTCTTGAAGTGGTGGCCTAACTACGGCTACACTAGAAGAACAGTATTTGG
TATCTGCGCTCTGCTGAAGCCAGTTACCTTCGGAAAAAGAGTTGGTAGCTCTTGATCCGGCAAACAAACC
ACCGCTGGTAGCGGTGGTTTTTTTGTTTGCAAGCAGCAGATTACGCGCAGAAAAAAAGGATCTCAAGAAG
ATCCTTTGATCTTTTCTACGGGGTCTGACGCTCAGTGGAACGAAAACTCACGTTAAGGGATTTTGGTCAT
GAGATTATCAAAAAGGATCTTCACCTAGATCCTTTTAAATTAAAAATGAAGTTTTAAATCAATCTAAAGT
ATATATGAGTAAACTTGGTCTGACAGCTCGAGGCTTGGATTCTCACCAATAAAAAACGCCCGGCGGCAAC
CGAGCGTTCTGAACAAATCCAGATGGAGTTCTGAGGTCATTACTGGATCTATCAACAGGAGTCCAAGCGA
GCTCGATATCAAATTACGCCCCGCCCTGCCACTCGTCGCAGTACTGTTGTAATTCATTAAGCATTCTGCC
GACATGGAAGCCATCACAAACGGCATGATGAACCTGAATCGCCAGCGGCATCAGCACCTTGTCGCCTTGC
GTATAATATTTGCCCATGGTGAAAACGGGGGCGAAGAAGTTGTCCATATTGGCCACGTTTAAATCAAAAC
TGGTGAAACTCACCCAGGGATTGGCTGATACGAAAAACA
Features (pLannotate 1.2.2; 9 found; start..end, strand, type, name):
    425..522     -  promoter       cat promoter: promoter of the E. coli cat gene encoding chloramphenicol acetyltransferase
    608..651     -  terminator     bacterial terminator: putative bacterial transcription terminator
    654..675     +  misc_feature   BioBrick prefix: BioBrick prefix for parts that do not start with "ATG"
    718..739     +  promoter       CaMV 35S promoter (fragment): strong constitutive promoter from cauliflower mosaic virus
    816..835     +  misc_feature   BioBrick suffix: universal suffix for all parts
    836..893     +  terminator     his operon terminator: This putative transcriptin terminator from the E. coli his operon has a 2-bp deletion introduced during synthesis. Its efficiency has not been determined.
   1088..1676    -  rep_origin     ori: high-copy-number ColE1/pMB1/pBR322/pUC origin of replication
   1859..1953    -  terminator     lambda t0 terminator: transcription terminator from phage lambda
   1977..424     -  CDS            cat (across the origin): CAT_ECOLX - Experimental evidence at protein level: Swiss-Prot protein existence level 1. This enzyme is an effector of chloramphenicol resistance in bacteria. From Escherichia coli. This protein is used as a marker in many commonly used cloning vectors, such as pACYC184.
