[The description below was written by a language model from this plasmid's Addgene catalogue record and pLannotate feature annotations shown in this document.]
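Description:
pEPYC0CM0041 is a small (about 2.2 kb) Phytobrick Level 0 part plasmid built in the pUDP2 backbone, intended as a standardised DNA part for plant synthetic biology rather than as a functional expression vector in its own right. It is maintained in E. coli at high copy through a ColE1/pUC-type origin of replication and selected with chloramphenicol. Resistance is provided by the cat gene (chloramphenicol acetyltransferase), driven by its native cat promoter and followed by the lambda t0 terminator. In the circular map, the cat coding sequence spans the numbering origin.

The insert is MinSyn_033, a synthetic sequence from a series of rationally designed minimal synthetic plant promoters. It was introduced by BsmBI Type IIS cloning, which destroyed both recognition sites. In the annotated sequence the part sits in a short interval between BioBrick prefix and suffix sequences, and this interval is insulated on either side by bacterial transcription terminators (a putative bacterial terminator upstream and a his operon terminator downstream). These limit read-through between the part and the backbone. The only element recognised within the insert is a roughly 20 bp fragment matching the CaMV 35S promoter, which suggests that 35S-derived sequence was incorporated into the design. The record does not otherwise describe the composition of MinSyn_033, such as any cis-regulatory elements, nor its strength or expression pattern.

No coding sequence, reporter or plant terminator is present, so the plasmid carries a promoter part alone. Level 0 Phytobricks of this kind are normally combined with other standard parts by Golden Gate-type assembly to build complete plant transcription units.
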