Addgene plasmid #154535: pEPYC0CM0041
Purpose: Phytobricks Level 0 part
Depositing lab: Nicola Patron. Depositing organization: Earlham Institute. Publication: Rational design of minimal synthetic promoters for plants. Cai YM, Kallam K, Tidd H, Gendarini G, Salzman A, Patron NJ. Nucleic Acids Res. 2020 Aug 28. pii: 5897334. doi: 10.1093/nar/gkaa682. PubMed 32856047.
Backbone
  Vector backbone: pUDP2
  Vector type: Synthetic Biology
Growth in bacteria
  Bacterial resistance: Chloramphenicol, 25 μg/mL
  Growth temperature: 37°C
  Growth strain: NEB Stable
  Copy number: High Copy
Gene/Insert
  Gene/Insert name: MinSyn_033
  Species: Synthetic
  Cloning method: Restriction Enzyme; 5′ cloning site BsmBi (destroyed during cloning); 3′ cloning site BsmBi (destroyed during cloning)
Terms and licenses: Academic/Nonprofit Terms; Industry Terms: Not Available to Industry
Depositor comments: Please visit https://www.biorxiv.org/content/10.1101/2020.05.14.095406v1 for bioRxiv preprint.
How to cite: pEPYC0CM0041 was a gift from Nicola Patron (Addgene plasmid # 154535 ; http://n2t.net/addgene:154535 ; RRID:Addgene_154535)
